Addgene plasmid #231261: pAVEC0_N-TurboID
Purpose: (Empty Backbone) For expressing fusion proteins with N terminal TurboID for proximity labeling in plants
Depositing lab: Jacob Brunkard. Depositing organization: University of Wisconsin, Madison. Publication: Seamless, modular binary vectors for plant cell and molecular biology. Greenhalgh R, Horner W, Klimpel KA, Chatterjee S, Scarpin MR, Brunkard JO. Plant Biotechnol J. 2025 Jun 26. doi: 10.1111/pbi.70233. PubMed 40574375.
Backbone
  Vector backbone: Backbone assembled from fragments of pENTR, pEG103, and NPTII
  Vector type: Plant Expression
  Tag / fusion protein: TurboID (N terminal on insert)
Growth in bacteria
  Bacterial resistance: Kanamycin, 50 μg/mL
  Growth temperature: 37°C
  Growth strain: DH5alpha
  Copy number: Unknown
Gene/Insert
  Gene/Insert name: None
  Mutation: N/A
  Tag / fusion protein: TurboID (N terminal on insert)
Terms and licenses: Academic/Nonprofit Terms; Industry Terms: Not Available to Industry
Depositor comments: No gene inserted in primary locus, this is a vector backbone.
How to cite: pAVEC0_N-TurboID was a gift from Jacob Brunkard (Addgene plasmid # 231261 ; http://n2t.net/addgene:231261 ; RRID:Addgene_231261)
