[The description below was written by a language model from this plasmid's Addgene catalogue record and pLannotate feature annotations shown in this document.]
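Description:
pAVEC0_N-TurboID is an empty plant-expression binary vector for building fusion proteins that carry TurboID at their N terminus, for proximity labeling in plants. According to the record, the backbone was assembled from fragments of pENTR, pEG103 and NPTII. The 7,358 nt full-sequence annotation shows a compact binary architecture. A high-copy ColE1/pUC-type origin supports propagation in E. coli. The pVS1 oriV, RepA and StaA functions provide replication and stable maintenance in Agrobacterium. A bacterial aph(3')-Ia kanamycin resistance gene matches the catalogued kanamycin selection.

The expression cassette follows two tandem octopine-type left border repeats. It consists of a CaMV 35S promoter preceded by an additional 35S fragment (an enhanced, duplicated arrangement), the TMV Ω translational enhancer, an open reading frame annotated as E. coli birA, and a CaMV poly(A) signal. TurboID is an engineered BirA biotin ligase, so this birA hit corresponds to the TurboID tag. A gene of interest would be placed downstream of it, in frame, to give a constitutively expressed TurboID fusion that biotinylates nearby proteins for later capture and identification. No gene is inserted at the primary locus, and the cloning site itself is not annotated. The feature list also does not call a right border repeat or a plant selectable marker cassette, so these cannot be confirmed from this table.

A second, 11,352 nt sequencing record attached to the entry shows a different content: nopaline-type T-DNA borders, beet curly top virus AC4 and C2 reading frames, GUS and nptII fragments, and no TurboID cassette. It does not match the catalogue description and appears to represent a different construct.
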