Features (pLannotate 1.2.2; 12 found; start..end, strand, type, name):
      1..589     +  rep_origin     ori: high-copy-number ColE1/pMB1/pBR322/pUC origin of replication
    827..1456    +  CDS            pVS1 StaA: stability protein from the Pseudomonas plasmid pVS1 (Heeb et al., 2000)
   1885..2958    +  CDS            pVS1 RepA: replication protein from the Pseudomonas plasmid pVS1 (Heeb et al., 2000)
   3024..3218    +  rep_origin     pVS1 oriV: origin of replication for the Pseudomonas plasmid pVS1 (Heeb et al., 2000)
   3385..3408    +  misc_feature   LB T-DNA repeat: left border repeat from octopine Ach5 T-DNA
   3430..3453    +  misc_feature   LB T-DNA repeat: left border repeat from octopine Ach5 T-DNA
   4164..4464    +  promoter       CaMV 35S promoter (fragment): strong constitutive promoter from cauliflower mosaic virus
   4465..4806    +  promoter       CaMV 35S promoter: strong constitutive promoter from cauliflower mosaic virus
   4822..4877    +  misc_feature   TMV Ω: translational enhancer from the tobacco mosaic virus 5'-leader sequence (Gallie et al., 1988)
   4893..5852    +  CDS            birA: BIRA_ECOLI - Also known as bioR, dhbB. Experimental evidence at protein level: Swiss-Prot protein existence level 1. Acts both as a biotin--[acetyl-CoA-carboxylase] ligase and a biotin-operon repressor. In the presence of ATP, BirA activates biotin to form the BirA-biotinyl-5'-adenylate (BirA-bio-5'-AMP or holoBirA) complex. HoloBirA can either transfer the biotinyl moiety to the biotin carboxyl carrier protein (BCCP) subunit of acetyl-CoA carboxylase, or bind to the biotin operator site and inhibit transcription of the operon. From Escherichia coli (strain K12).
   6028..6187    +  polyA_signal   CaMV poly(A) signal (fragment): cauliflower mosaic virus polyadenylation signal
   6403..7212    +  CDS            KanR: aminoglycoside phosphotransferase; aph(3')-Ia; confers resistance to kanamycin in bacteria or G418 (Geneticin®) in eukaryotes
>Addgene plasmid #231261 | pAVEC0_N-TurboID | addgene full sequence | sequence record 492506 | Addgene NGS Result
TTGAGATCCTTTTTTTCTGCGCGTAATCTGCTGCTTGCAAACAAAAAAACCACCGCTACCAGCGGTGGTT
TGTTTGCCGGATCAAGAGCTACCAACTCTTTTTCCGAAGGTAACTGGCTTCAGCAGAGCGCAGATACCAA
ATACTGTTCTTCTAGTGTAGCCGTAGTTAGGCCACCACTTCAAGAACTCTGTAGCACCGCCTACATACCT
CGCTCTGCTAATCCTGTTACCAGTGGCTGCTGCCAGTGGCGATAAGTCGTGTCTTACCGGGTTGGACTCA
AGACGATAGTTACCGGATAAGGCGCAGCGGTCGGGCTGAACGGGGGGTTCGTGCACACAGCCCAGCTTGG
AGCGAACGACCTACACCGAACTGAGATACCTACAGCGTGAGCTATGAGAAAGCGCCACGCTTCCCGAAGG
GAGAAAGGCGGACAGGTATCCGGTAAGCGGCAGGGTCGGAACAGGAGAGCGCACGAGGGAGCTTCCAGGG
GGAAACGCCTGGTATCTTTATAGTCCTGTCGGGTTTCGCCACCTCTGACTTGAGCGTCGATTTTTGTGAT
GCTCGTCAGGGGGGCGGAGCCTATGGAAAAACGCCAGCAACGCGGCCTTTTTACGGTTCCTGGCCTTTTG
CTGGCCTTTTGCTCACATGTTCTTTCCTGCGTTATCCCCTGATTCTGTGGATAACCGTATTACCGCCTTT
GAGTGACTGAAGAACCGAGCGCCGCCGTCTAAAAAGGTGATGTGTATTTGAGTAAAACAGCTTGCGTCAT
GCGGTCGCTGCGTATATGATGCGATGAGTAAATAAACAAATACGCAAGGGGAACGCATGAAGGTTATCGC
TGTACTTAACCAGAAAGGCGGGTCAGGCAAGACGACCATCGCAACCCATCTAGCCCGCGCCCTGCAACTC
GCCGGGGCCGATGTTCTGTTAGTCGATTCCGATCCCCAGGGCAGTGCCCGCGATTGGGCGGCCGTGCGGG
AAGATCAACCGCTAACCGTTGTCGGCATCGACCGCCCGACGATTGACCGCGACGTGAAGGCCATCGGCCG
GCGCGACTTCGTAGTGATCGACGGAGCGCCCCAGGCGGCGGACTTGGCTGTGTCCGCGATCAAGGCAGCC
GACTTCGTGCTGATTCCGGTGCAGCCAAGCCCTTACGACATATGGGCCACCGCCGACCTGGTGGAGCTGG
TTAAGCAGCGCATTGAGGTCACGGATGGAAGGCTACAAGCGGCCTTTGTCGTGTCGCGGGCGATCAAAGG
CACGCGCATCGGCGGTGAGGTTGCCGAGGCGCTGGCCGGGTACGAGCTGCCCATTCTTGAGTCCCGTATC
ACGCAGCGCGTGAGCTACCCAGGCACTGCCGCCGCCGGCACAACCGTTCTTGAATCAGAACCCGAGGGCG
ACGCTGCCCGCGAGGTCCAGGCGCTGGCCGCTGAAATTAAATCAAAACTCATTTGAGTTAATGAGGTAAA
GAGAAAATGAGCAAAAGCACAAACACGCTAAGTGCCGGCCGTCCGAGCGCACGCAGCAGCAAGGCTGCAA
CGTTGGCCAGCCTGGCAGACACGCCAGCCATGAAGCGGGTCAACTTTCAGTTGCCGGCGGAGGATCACAC
CAAGCTGAAGATGTACGCGGTACGCCAAGGCAAGACCATTACCGAGCTGCTATCTGAATACATCGCGCAG
CTACCAGAGTAAATGAGCAAATGAATAAATGAGTAGATGAATTTTAGCGGCTAAAGGAGGCGGCATGGAA
AATCAAGAACAACCAGGCACCGACGCCGTGGAATGCCCCATGTGTGGAGGAACGGGCGGTTGGCCAGGCG
TAAGCGGCTGGGTTGCCTGCCGGCCCTGCAATGGCACTGGAACCCCCAAGCCCGAGGAATCGGCGTGAGC
GGTCGCAAACCATCCGGCCCGGTACAAATCGGCGCGGCGCTGGGTGATGACCTGGTGGAGAAGTTGAAGG
CCGCGCAGGCCGCCCAGCGGCAACGCATCGAGGCAGAAGCACGCCCCGGTGAATCGTGGCAAGCGGCCGC
TGATCGAATCCGCAAAGAATCCCGGCAACCGCCGGCAGCCGGTGCGCCGTCGATTAGGAAGCCGCCCAAG
GGCGACGAGCAACCAGATTTTTTCGTTCCGATGCTCTATGACGTGGGCACCCGCGATAGTCGCAGCATCA
TGGACGTGGCCGTTTTCCGTCTGTCGAAGCGTGACCGACGAGCTGGCGAGGTGATCCGCTACGAGCTTCC
AGACGGGCACGTAGAGGTTTCCGCAGGGCCGGCCGGCATGGCCAGTGTGTGGGATTACGACCTGGTACTG
ATGGCGGTTTCCCATCTAACCGAATCCATGAACCGATACCGGGAAGGGAAGGGAGACAAGCCCGGCCGCG
TGTTCCGTCCACACGTTGCGGACGTACTCAAGTTCTGCCGGCGAGCCGATGGCGGAAAGCAGAAAGACGA
CCTGGTAGAAACCTGCATTCGGTTAAACACCACGCACGTTGCCATGCAGCGTACGAAGAAGGCCAAGAAC
GGCCGCCTGGTGACGGTATCCGAGGGTGAAGCCTTGATTAGCCGCTACAAGATCGTAAAGAGCGAAACCG
GGCGGCCGGAGTACATCGAGATCGAGCTAGCTGATTGGATGTACCGCGAGATCACAGAAGGCAAGAACCC
GGACGTGCTGACGGTTCACCCCGATTACTTTTTGATCGATCCCGGCATCGGCCGTTTTCTCTACCGCCTG
GCACGCCGCGCCGCAGGCAAGGCAGAAGCCAGATGGTTGTTCAAGACGATCTACGAACGCAGTGGCAGCG
CCGGAGAGTTCAAGAAGTTCTGTTTCACCGTGCGCAAGCTGATCGGGTCAAATGACCTGCCGGAGTACGA
TTTGAAGGAGGAGGCGGGGCAGGCTGGCCCGATCCTAGTCATGCGCTACCGCAACCTGATCGAGGGCGAA
GCATCCGCCGGTTCCTAATGTACGGAGCAGATGCTAGGGCAAATTGCCCTAGCAGGGGAAAAAGGTCGAA
AAGGTCTCTTTCCTGTGGATAGCACGTACATTGGGAACCCAAAGCCGTACATTGGGAACCGGAACCCGTA
CATTGGGAACCCAAAGCCGTACATTGGGAACCGGTCACACATGTAAGTGACTGATATAAAAGAGAAAAAA
GGCGATTTTTCCGCCTAAAACTCTTTAAAACTTATTAAAACTCTTAAAACCCGCCTGGCCTGTGCATAAC
TGTCTGGCCAGCGCACAGCCGAAGAGCTGCAAAAAGCGCCTACCCTTCGGTCGCTGCGCTCCCTACGCCC
CGCCGCTTCGCGTCGGCCTATCGCGGCCGCTGGCCGCTCAAAAATGGCTGGCCTACGGCCAGGCAATCTA
CCAGCGCGCGGACAAGCTAGGATTGGCAGGATATATTCAGTTGTAAATGCGAGCTGTTGGCTGGCTGGTG
GCAGGATATATTCAGTTGTAAATAAATTGACGCTTAGACAACTTAATAACACATTGCGGACGTTTTTAAT
GTACTGAATTAACGCCGAATTAATTCGAGCTCTCTAGAATCGTCGACTCGAGACTAGAGCCAAGCTGATC
TCCTTTGCCCCGGAGATCACCATGGACGACTTTCTCTATCTCTACGATCTAGGAAGAAAGTTCGACGGAG
AAGGTGACGATACCATGTTCACCACCGATAATGAGAAGATTAGCCTCTTCAATTTCAGAAAGAATGCTGA
CCCACAGATGGTTAGAGAGGCTTACGCGGCAGGTCTCATCAAGACGATCTACCCGAGTAATAATCTCCAG
GAGATCAAATACCTTCCCAAGAAGGTTAAAGATGCAGTCAAAAGATTCAGGACTAACTGCATCAAGAACA
CAGAGAAAGATATATTTCTCAAGATCAGAAGTACTATTCCAGTATGGACGATTCAAGGCTTGCTTCATAA
ACCAAGGCAAGTAATAGAGATTGGAGTCTCTAAGAAAGTAGTTCCTACTGAATCAAAGGCCATGGAGTCA
AAAATTCAGATCGAGGATCTAACAGAACTCGCCGTGAAGACTGGCGAACAGTTCATACAGAGTCTTTTAC
GACTCAATGACAAGAAGAAAATCTTCGTCAACATGGTGGAGCACGACACTCTCGTCTACTCCAAGAATAT
CAAAGATACAGTCTCAGAAGACCAAAGGGCTATTGAGACTTTTCAACAAAGGGTAATATCGGGAAACCTC
CTCGGATTCCATTGCCCAGCTATCTGTCACTTCATCAAAAGGACAGTAGAAAAGGAAGGTGGCACCTACA
AATGCCATCATTGCGATAAAGGAAAGGCTATCGTTCAAGATGCCTCTGCCGACAGTGGTCCCAAAGATGG
ACCCCCACCCACGAGGAGCATCGTGGAAAAAGAAGACGTTCCAACCACGTCTTCAAAGCAAGTGGATTGA
TGTGATATCTCCACTGACGTAAGGGATGACGCACAATCCCACTATCCTTCGCAATGAGACTTTTCAACAA
AGGGTAATATCGGGAAACCTCCTCGGATTCCATTGCCCAGCTATCTGTCACTTCATCAAAAGGACAGTAG
AAAAGGAAGGTGGCACCTACAAATGCCATCATTGCGATAAAGGAAAGGCTATCGTTCAAGATGCCTCTGC
CGACAGTGGTCCCAAAGATGGACCCCCACCCACGAGGAGCATCGTGGAAAAAGAAGACGTTCCAACCACG
TCTTCAAAGCAAGTGGATTGATGTGATATCTCCACTGACGTAAGGGATGACGCACAATCCCACTATCCTT
CGCAAGACCCTTCCTCTATATAAGGAAGTTCATTTCATTTGGAGAGAGGCCTATTTTTACAACAATTACC
AACAACAACAAACAACAAACAACATTACAATTACTATTTACAATTACAGGCCTCCCGGGACCATGAAAGA
TAACACTGTTCCATTGAAACTCATCGCTCTCCTCGCTAACGGTGAGTTCCACTCTGGTGAGCAGCTCGGT
GAGACTTTAGGTATGTCTCGTGCTGCTATCAACAAGCACATCCAGACTTTACGTGATTGGGGAGTTGATG
TTTTCACTGTTCCAGGAAAGGGTTACTCTTTACCAGAGCCAATCCCATTATTGAACGCTAAGCAGATCTT
GGGTCAGCTTGATGGAGGATCTGTTGCTGTTCTTCCAGTTGTTGATTCTACTAACCAGTACCTTCTCGAT
CGTATTGGAGAGCTCAAGTCTGGTGATGCTTGCATTGCTGAGTACCAGCAGGCAGGTCGTGGTTCTCGTG
GTAGGAAGTGGTTCTCTCCATTCGGTGCAAACCTCTACCTTTCTATGTTCTGGAGGCTTAAGAGGGGTCC
AGCTGCTATTGGTCTTGGTCCAGTTATTGGTATTGTTATGGCTGAGGCTCTCAGGAAGCTCGGTGCTGAT
AAGGTTAGGGTGAAGTGGCCAAACGATCTCTACCTCCAGGATAGGAAGTTGGCTGGTATTTTGGTGGAGC
TTGCTGGAATTACTGGAGATGCTGCTCAGATTGTGATCGGAGCTGGAATCAACGTGGCTATGAGGAGGGT
CGAGGAGTCTGTCGTCAACCAGGGATGGATCACTCTTCAGGAGGCTGGTATCAACCTTGATAGGAACACA
CTTGCTGCTACACTTATCAGGGAGCTTAGGGCTGCTCTTGAGTTGTTCGAGCAAGAGGGTTTGGCTCCAT
ACTTGCCAAGGTGGGAGAAGTTGGATAACTTCATCAACAGGCCAGTCAAGTTGATCATCGGTGATAAGGA
GATTTTCGGTATTTCTAGGGGTATTGATAAGCAAGGTGCTTTGTTGTTGGAGCAAGATGGTGTTATCAAG
CCATGGATGGGTGGTGAGATCTCTTTGAGGTCTGCTGAGAAGGGGTCAGGAAGCGAAACACCAGGAACAT
CAGAAAGTGCAACACCAGAATCTGGATCCGGCTCTGAAACTCCTGGTACTAGTGAATCGGCTACCCCTGA
ATCAGGGTCCTGATCACGGCCATGCTAGAGTCCGCAAAAATCACCAGTCTCTCTCTACAAATCTATCTCT
CTCTATTTTTCTCCAGAATAATGTGTGAGTAGTTCCCAGATAAGGGAATTAGGGTTCTTATAGGGTTTCG
CTCATGTGTTGAGCATATAAGAAACCCTTAGTATGTATTTGTATTTGTAAAATACTTCTATCAATAAAAT
TTCTAATTCCTAAAACCAAAATCCAGTGACCTGGTAACCTGGCAGGATATATGCGGTTGTAATTTTGGCA
GGATATATGCGGTTGTAATTCATTTTTATTGTCTAAATTTCTGTATTTGTTTGTTTGCAATTAGATCCAC
GTTGTGTCTCAAAATCTCTGATGTTACATTGCACAAGATAAAAATATATCATCATGAACAATAAAACTGT
CTGCTTACATAAACAGTAATACAAGGGGTGTTATGAGCCATATTCAACGGGAAACGTCGAGGCCGCGATT
AAATTCCAACATGGATGCTGATTTATATGGGTATAAATGGGCTCGCGATAATGTCGGGCAATCAGGTGCG
ACAATCTATCGCTTGTATGGGAAGCCCGATGCGCCAGAGTTGTTTCTGAAACATGGCAAAGGTAGCGTTG
CCAATGATGTTACAGATGAGATGGTCAGACTAAACTGGCTGACGGAATTTATGCCTCTTCCGACCATCAA
GCATTTTATCCGTACTCCTGATGATGCATGGTTACTCACCACTGCGATCCCCGGAAAAACAGCATTCCAG
GTATTAGAAGAATATCCTGATTCAGGTGAAAATATTGTTGATGCGCTGGCAGTGTTCCTGCGCCGGTTGC
ATTCGATTCCTGTTTGTAATTGTCCTTTTAACAGCGATCGCGTATTTCGTCTCGCTCAGGCGCAATCACG
AATGAATAACGGTTTGGTTGATGCGAGTGATTTTGATGACGAGCGTAATGGCTGGCCTGTTGAACAAGTC
TGGAAAGAAATGCATAAACTTTTGCCATTCTCACCGGATTCAGTCGTCACTCATGGTGATTTCTCACTTG
ATAACCTTATTTTTGACGAGGGGAAATTAATAGGTTGTATTGATGTTGGACGAGTCGGAATCGCAGACCG
ATACCAGGATCTTGCCATCCTATGGAACTGCCTCGGTGAGTTTTCTCCTTCATTACAGAAACGGCTTTTT
CAAAAATATGGTATTGATAATCCTGATATGAATAAATTGCAGTTTCATTTGATGCTCGATGAGTTTTTCT
AATCAGAATTGGTTAATTGGTTGTAACACTGGCAGAGCATTACGCTGACTTGACGGGACGGCGCAAGCTC
ATGACCAAAATCCCTTAACGTGAGTTACGCGTCGTTCCACTGAGCGTCAGACCCCGTAGAAAAGATCAAA
GGATCTTC
