Features (pLannotate 1.2.2; 16 found; start..end, strand, type, name):
    661..685     -  misc_feature   RB T-DNA repeat: right border repeat from nopaline C58 T-DNA
   1294..1548    +  CDS            AC4_BCTVC: Experimental evidence at protein level: Swiss-Prot protein existence level 1. Major determinant of pathogenesis that affects the hyperplastic response of the host to viral infection. Mediates the induction of cell division in permissive cells, mainly in phloem. May act as a suppressor of RNA-mediated gene silencing, also known as post- transcriptional gene silencing (PTGS), a mechanism of plant viral defense that limits the accumulation of viral RNAs. From Beet curly top virus (strain California/Logan) (BCTV).
   2005..2523    +  CDS            C2_BCTVC: Experimental evidence at protein level: Swiss-Prot protein existence level 1. Acts as a suppressor of RNA-mediated gene silencing, also known as post-transcriptional gene silencing (PTGS), a mechanism of plant viral defense that limits the accumulation of viral RNAs. Suppresses the host RNA silencing by inhibiting adenosine kinase 2 (ADK2), a kinase involved in a general methylation pathway. Also suppresses the host basal defense by interacting with and inhibiting SNF1 kinase, a key regulator of cell metabolism implicated in innate antiviral defense. Determines pathogenicity. From Beet curly t
   2734..2752    +  promoter       T7 promoter: promoter for bacteriophage T7 RNA polymerase
   2777..3029    -  terminator     NOS terminator: nopaline synthase terminator and poly(A) signal
   3056..3848    -  CDS            NeoR/KanR (fragment): aminoglycoside phosphotransferase from Tn5; aph(3')-II (or nptII); confers resistance to neomycin, kanamycin, and G418 (Geneticin®)
   3968..5307    -  CDS            GUS (fragment): β-glucuronidase; uidA (or gusA) from E. coli
   5703..5727    -  misc_feature   LB T-DNA repeat: left border repeat from nopaline C58 T-DNA
   6160..6975    +  CDS            KanR: aminoglycoside phosphotransferase; aph(3')-Ia; confers resistance to kanamycin in bacteria or G418 (Geneticin®) in eukaryotes
   7063..7651    +  rep_origin     ori: high-copy-number ColE1/pMB1/pBR322/pUC origin of replication
   7837..7977    -  misc_feature   bom: basis of mobility region from pBR322
   8079..8118    -  CDS            rop (fragment): Rop protein, which maintains plasmids at low copy number; rop
   8321..8515    -  rep_origin     pVS1 oriV: origin of replication for the Pseudomonas plasmid pVS1 (Heeb et al., 2000)
   8581..9654    -  CDS            pVS1 RepA: replication protein from the Pseudomonas plasmid pVS1 (Heeb et al., 2000)
  10083..10712   -  CDS            pVS1 StaA: stability protein from the Pseudomonas plasmid pVS1 (Heeb et al., 2000)
  11272..321     -  CDS            Y4CG_SINFN (fragment) (across the origin): Protein inferred from homology: Swiss-Prot protein existence level 3. From Sinorhizobium fredii (strain NBRC 101917 / NGR234).
>Addgene plasmid #231261 | pAVEC0_N-TurboID Sequencing Result | analyzer sequence | sequence record 483212
CACGGTCAACACCATGCGGCCGGCCGGCGTGGTGGTGTCGGCCCACGGCTCTGCCAGGCTACGCAGGCCC
GCGCCGGCCTCCTGGATGCGCTCGGCAATGTCCAGTAGGTCGCGGGTGCTGCGGGCCAGGCGGTCTAGCC
TGGTCACTGTCACAACGTCGCCAGGGCGTAGGTGGTCAAGCATCCTGGCCAGCTCCGGGCGGTCGCGCCT
GGTGCCGGTGATCTTCTCGGAAAACAGCTTGGTGCAGCCGGCCGCGTGCAGTTCGGCCCGTTGGTTGGTC
AAGTCCTGGTCGTCGGTGCTGACGCGGGCATAGCCCAGCAGGCCAGCGGCGGCGCTCTTGTTCATGGCGT
AATGTCTCCGGTTCTAGTCGCAAGTATTCTACTTTATGCGACTAAAACACGCGACAAGAAAACGCCAGGA
AAAGGGCAGGGCGGCAGCCTGTCGCGTAACTTAGGACTTGTGCGACATGTCGTTTTCAGATGACGGCTGC
ACTGAACGTCAGAAGCCGACTGCACTATAGCAGCGGAGGGGTTGGATCAAAGTACTTTGATCCCGAGGGG
AACCCTGTGGTTGGCATGCACATACAAATGGACGAACGGATAAACCTTTTCACGCCCTTTTAAATATCCG
ATTATTCTAATAAACGCTCTTTTCTCTTAGGTTTACCCGCCAATATATCCTGTCAAGCTTCGTCTCAAGC
GATATACATGTAAAAATAACGTATATAAAACGACATAATGCAAAACTTGCTGAGCAAGTTTCCTGCGGGG
CCCAGTTAAAACTTGCTGAGCAAGTTTCCTGTGGGGCCCACTTAAAACTTGCTGAGCAAGTTTCCTGTGG
GGCCCACTAACTTTACTTTTAATAAAGTAAAGTTACTTTAATAAAGTTGTCCCCTTCTATTGACCAGTCA
ACAAATCTTATCTGAAAGGAATCTTCTTCAGGAAGTTTCCCGCTCAAAAACGTCACATCATTCTACAGTA
CCCTTCCACGTGTCACGTTTTGATTGGTTGCCCATTTTTTTCGGGCCATCCGGTAATATTATAACGGATG
GCCCTTATGAGAGTTGTACTACTATATATAGTACTCCAATACTCCAATAGATATGTTAATATGCTAAGCC
ACGTCATCGGAGTCCAATGCCTCCTACTAAAAGATTTCGTATTCAAGCAAAAAACATATTTCTTACATAT
CCTCAGTGTTCTCTTTCAAAAGAAGAAGCTCTTGAGCAAATTCAAGGAATACAACTTTCATCTAATAAAA
AATATATTAAAATTGCCAGAGAGCTACACGAAGATGGGCAACCTCATCTCCACGTCCTGCTTCAACTCGA
AGGAAAAGTTCAGATCACAAATATCAGATTATTCGACCTGGTATCCCCAACCAGGTCAGCACATTTCCAT
CCGAACATTCAGGGAGCTAAATCCAGCTCCGACGTCAAGTCCTACGTCGACAAGGACGGAGACACAATTG
AATGGGGGGAATTCCAGATCGACGGTAGAAGTGCTAGAGGAGGTCAACAGACAGCTAACGACTCATATGC
CAAGGCGTTAAACGCAACTTCTCTTGAACAAGCACTTCAAATATTGAAGGAAGAACAACCAAAGGATTAC
TTCCTTCAACATCACAATCTTTTGAACAATGCTCAAAAGATATTTCAGAGGGCACCTGATCCATGGACTC
CACTATTTCCTCTGTCCTCATTCACAAACGTTCCTGAGGAAATGCAAGAATGGGCTGATGCATATTTTGG
GGTTGATGCCGCTGCGCGGCCTTTAAGATATAATAGTATCATAGTAGAGGGTGATTCAAGAACAGGGAAG
ACTATGTGGGCTAGATCTTTAGGGGCCCACAATTACATCACAGGGCATTTAGATTTTAGCCTTAGAACAT
ATTATGATGAAGTGGAATACAACGTCATTGATGACGTAGATCCCACTTACTTAAAGATGAAACACTGGAA
GCACCTTATTGGAGCACAAAAGGAGTGGCAGACAAACTTAAAGTATGGAAAACCACGTGTCATTAAAGGT
GGTATCCCCTGCATTATATTATGCAATCCAGGACCTGAGAGCTCATACCAACAATTTCTTGAAAAACCAG
AAAATGAAGCCCTTAAGTCCTGGACATTACATAATTCAACCTTCTGCAAACTCCAAGGTCCGCTCTTTAA
TAACCAAGCAGAAGCATCCTCGCAAGGTGACTCTACCCTGTAACTGCCACTTCACAATACACCATGAGTG
TAATAGAGGATTTTCGCACAGGAGAACCTATTACTCTCCATCAGGCAACAAATTCCGTGGAATTCGAGAG
TGTACCGAATCCACTGTATATGAAACTCCTATGGTTCGAGAGATACGGGCCAATCTATCAACTGAAGATA
CAAATCCGATTCAACTACAACCTCCGGAGAGCGTTGAATCTTCACAAGTGCTGGATAGAGCTAACGATAA
CCGGATCGAACAGGATATTGACTGGACCCCGTTTCTTGAAGGTCTTGAAAAAGAGACTAGAGATATACTT
GGATAATCTAGGTTTAATTTGTATTAATAATGTAATTAGAGGTTTAAATCATGTCCTGTATGAAGAATTT
AATTTTGTATCAAGTGTAATTCAGAACCAGAGTGTTGCAATGAACTTGTACTAATTTCATTATTAATAAT
AAATATTATACCCTCTCCCGGGATTACCCTGTTATCCCTACCCCGCGCGTTGGCCGATTCATTAATGCAG
GTTTAATACGACTCACTATAGGGCGAATGGAACTGGACGGGCCCACGATCTAGTAACATAGATGACACCG
CGCGCGATAATTTATCCTAGTTTGCGCGCTATATTTTGTTTTCTATCGCGTATTAAATGTATAATTGCGG
GACTCTAATCATAAAAACCCATCTCATAAATAACGTCATGCATTACATGTTAATTATTACATGCTTAACG
TAATTCAACAGAAATTATATGATAATCATCGCAAGACCGGCAACAGGATTCAATCTTAAGAAACTTTATT
GCCAAATGTTTGAACGATCGGGGAAATTCGAGCTCTCCGCGGTTATCAGAAGAACTCGTCAAGAAGGCGA
TAGAAGGCGATGCGCTGCGAATCGGGAGCGGCGATACCGTAAAGCACGAGGAAGCGGTCAGCCCATTCGC
CGCCAAGCTCTTCAGCAATATCACGGGTAGCCAACGCTATGTCCTGATAGCGGTCCGCCACACCCAGCCG
GCCACAGTCGATGAATCCAGAAAAGCGGCCATTTTCCACCATGATATTCGGCAAGCAGGCATCGCCATGG
GTCACGACGAGATCCTCGCCGTCGGGCATTCTCGCCTTGAGCCTGGCGAACAGTTCGGCTGGCGCGAGCC
CCTGATGCTCTTCGTCCAGATCATCCTGATCGACAAGACCGGCTTCCATCCGAGTACGTGCTCGCTCGAT
GCGATGTTTCGCTTGGTGGTCGAATGGGCAGGTAGCCGGATCAAGCGTATGCAGCCGCCGCATTGCATCA
GCCATGATGGATACTTTCTCGGCAGGAGCAAGGTGAGATGACAGGAGATCCTGCCCCGGCACTTCGCCCA
ATAGCAGCCAGTCCCTTCCCGCTTCAGTGACAACGTCGAGCACAGCAGCGCAAGGTACGCCCGTCGTGGC
CAGCCACGATAGCCGCGCTGCCTCGTCTTGCAGTTCATTCAGGGCACCGGACAGGTCGGTCTTGACAAAA
AGAACCGGTCTACCCTGCGCTGACAGCCGGAACACGGCGGCATCAGAGCAGCCGATTGTCTGTTGTGCCC
AGTCATAGCCGAATAGCCTCTCCACCCAAGCGGCCGGAGAACCTGCGTGCAATCCATCTTGTTCAATCCA
GGAGGAAGCCATTGTTATATCTCCTTGGATCTTGCTCGAGCTAGGTAGCAATTCCCGAGGCTGTAGCCGA
CGATGACGCGTCAGGAGAGTTGTGATATCATTGTTTGCCTCCCTGCGTTGTTTGCCTCCCTGCTGCGGTT
TTTCACCGAAGTTCATGCCAGTCCAGCGTTTTTGCAGCAGAAAAGCCGCCGACTTCGGTTTGCGGTCGCG
AGTGAAGATCCCTTTCTTGTTACCGCCAACGCGCAATATGCCTTGCGAGGTCGCAAAATCGGCGAAATTC
CATACCTGTTCACCGACGACGGCGCTGACGCGATCAAAGACGCGGTGATACATATCCAGCCATGCACACT
GATACTCTTCACTCCACATGTCGGTGTACATTGAGTGCAGCCCGGCTAACGTATCCACGCCGTATTCGGT
GATGATAATCGGCTGATGCAGTTTCTCCTGCCAGGCCAGAAGTTCTTTTTCCAGTACCTTCTCTGCCGTT
TCCAAATCGCCGCTTTGGACATACCATCCGTAATAACGGTTCAGGCACAGCACATCAAAGAGATCGCTGA
TGGTATCGGTGTGAGCGTCGCAGAACATTACATTGACGCAGGTGATCGGACGCGTCGGGTCGAGTTTACG
CGTTGCTTCCGCCAGTGGCGCGAAATATTCCCGTGCACCTTGCGGACGGGTATCCGGTTCGTTGGCAATA
CTCCACATCACCACGCTTGGGTGGTTTTTGTCACGCGCTATCAGCTCTTTAATCGCCTGTAAGTGCGCTT
GCTGAGTTTCCCCGTTGACTGCCTCTTCGCTGTACAGTTCTTTCGGCTTGTTGCCCGCTTCGAAACCAAT
GCCTAAAGAGAGGTTAAAGCCGACAGCAGCAGTTTCATCAATCACCACGATGCCATGTTCATCTGCCCAG
TCGAGCATCTCTTCAGCGTAAGGGTAATGCGAGGTACGGTAGGAGTTGGCCCCAATCCAGTCCATTAATG
CGTGGTCGTGCACCATCAGCACGTTATCGAATCCTTTGCCACGCAAGTCCGCATCTTCATGACGACCAAA
GCCAGTAAAGTAGAACGGTTTGTGGTTAATCAGGAACTGTTCGCCCTTCACTGCCACTGACCGGATGCCG
ACGCGAAGCGGGTAGATATCACACTCTGTCTGGCTTTTGGCTGTGACGCACAGTTCATAGAGATAACCTT
CACCCGGTTGCCAGAGGTGCGGATTCACCACTTGCAAAGTCCCGCTAGTGCCTTGTCCAGTTGCAACCAC
CTGTTGATCCGCATCACGCAGTTCAACGCTGACATCACCATTGGCCACCACCTGCCAGTCAACAGACGCG
TGGTTACAGTCTTGCGCGACATGCGTCACCACGGTGATATCGTCCACCCAGGTGTTCGGCGTGGTGTAGA
GCATTACGCTGCGATGGATTCCGGCATAGTTAAAGAAATCATGGAAGTAAGACTGCTATTACCCTGTTAT
CCCTAATTTAAATACTAGTCTGCAGGCACGCCATGGTTATAAGTACATATACATGTAAAAAAAATGTATA
TAAAACGACATAATGCAAAACTTGCTGAGCAAGTTTCCTGCGGGGCCCAGTTAAAACTTGCTGAGCAAGT
TTCCTGTGGGGCCCACTAACTTTACTTTTAATAAAGTAAAGTTACTTTAATAAAGTTGTCCCCTTCTATT
GACCAGTCAACAAATCTTATCTGAAAGGAATCTTCTTCAGGAAGTTTCCCGCTCAAAAACGTCACATCAT
TCTACAGTACCCTTCCACGTGTCACGTTTTGATTGGTTGCCCATTTTTTTCGGGCCATCCGGTAATATTA
TAACGGCTCCTGACTGAGACGAAGCTTGTTATGTTTACACCACAATATATCCTGCCACCAGCCAGCCAAC
AGCTCCCCGACCGGCAGCTCGGCACAAAATCACCACTCGATACAGGCAGCCCATCAGTCCGGGACGGCGT
CAGCGGGAGAGCCGTTGTAAGGCGGCAGACTTTGCTCATGTTACCGATGCTATTCGGAAGAACGGCAACT
AAGCTGCCGGGTTTGAAACACGGATGATCTCGCGGAGGGTAGCATGTTGATTGTAACGATGACAGAGCGT
TGCTGCCTGTGATCACCGCGGTTTCAAAATCGGCTCCGTCGATACTATGTTATACGCCAACTTTGAAAAC
AACTTTGAAAAAGCTGTTTTCTGGTATTTAAGGTTTTAGAATGCAAGGAACAGTGAATTGGAGTTCGTCT
TGTTATAATTAGCTTCTTGGGGTATCTTTAAATACTGTAGAAAAGAGGAAGGAAATAATAAGTTCTGTTA
TGAGCCATATTCAACGGGAAACGTCTTGCTCAAGGCCGCGATTAAATTCCAACATGGATGCTGATTTATA
TGGGTATAAATGGGCTCGCGATAATGTCGGGCAATCAGGTGCGACAATCTACCGATTGTATGGGAAGCCC
GATGCGCCAGAGTTGTTTCTGAAACATGGCAAAGGTAGCGTTGCCAATGATGTTACAGATGAGATGGTCA
GACTAAACTGGCTGACGGAATTTATGCCTCTTCCGACCATCAAGCATTTTATCCGTACTCCTGATGATGC
ATGGTTACTCACCACTGCGATCCCAGGGAAAACAGCATTCCAGGTATTAGAAGAATATCCTGATTCAGGT
GAAAATATTGTTGATGCGCTGGCAGTGTTCCTGCGCCGGTTGCATTCGATTCCTGTTTGTAATTGTCCTT
TTAACAGCGATCGCGTATTTCGACTCGCTCAGGCGCAATCACGAATGAATAACGGTTTGGTTGATGCGAG
TGATTTTGATGACGAGCGTAATGGCTGGCCTGTTGAACAAGTCTGGAAAGAAATGCATAAACTTTTGCCA
TTCTCACCGGATTCAGTCGTCACTCATGGTGATTTCTCACTTGATAACCTTATTTTTGACGAGGGGAAAT
TAATAGGTTGTATTGATGTTGGACGAGTCGGAATCGCAGACCGATACCAGGATCTTGCCATCCTATGGAA
CTGCCTCGGTGAGTTTTCTCCTTCATTACAGAAACGGCTTTTTCAAAAATATGGTATTGATAATCCTGAT
ATGAATAAATTGCAGTTTCATTTGATGCTCGATGAGTTTTTCTAATCACCTAGAATGCATGACCAAAATC
CCTTAACGTGAGTTTTCGTTCCACTGAGCGTCAGACCCCGTAGAAAAGATCAAAGGATCTTCTTGAGATC
CTTTTTTTCTGCGCGTAATCTGCTGCTTGCAAACAAAAAAACCACCGCTACCAGCGGTGGTTTGTTTGCC
GGATCAAGAGCTACCAACTCTTTTTCCGAAGGTAACTGGCTTCAGCAGAGCGCAGATACCAAATACTGTC
CTTCTAGTGTAGCCGTAGTTAGGCCACCACTTCAAGAACTCTGTAGCACCGCCTACATACCTCGCTCTGC
TAATCCTGTTACCAGTGGCTGCTGCCAGTGGCGATAAGTCGTGTCTTACCGGGTTGGACTCAAGACGATA
GTTACCGGATAAGGCGCAGCGGTCGGGCTGAACGGGGGGTTCGTGCACACAGCCCAGCTTGGAGCGAACG
ACCTACACCGAACTGAGATACCTACAGCGTGAGCTATGAGAAAGCGCCACGCTTCCCGAAGGGAGAAAGG
CGGACAGGTATCCGGTAAGCGGCAGGGTCGGAACAGGAGAGCGCACGAGGGAGCTTCCAGGGGGAAACGC
CTGGTATCTTTATAGTCCTGTCGGGTTTCGCCACCTCTGACTTGAGCGTCGATTTTTGTGATGCTCGTCA
GGGGGGCGGAGCCTATGGAAAAACGCCAGCAACGCGGCCTTTTTACGGTTCCTGGCCTTTTGCTGGCCTT
TTGCTCACATGTTCTTTCCTGCGTTATCCCCTGATTCTGTGGATAACCGTATTACCGCCTTTGAGTGAGC
TGATACCGCTCGCCGCAGCCGAACGACCGAGCGCAGCGAGTCAGTGAGCGAGGAAGCGGAAGAGCGCCTG
ATGCGGTATTTTCTCCTTACGCATCTGTGCGGTATTTCACACCGCATATGGTGCACTCTCAGTACAATCT
GCTCTGATGCCGCATAGTTAAGCCAGTATACACTCCGCTATCGCTACGTGACTGGGTCATGGCTGCGCCC
CGACACCCGCCAACACCCGCTGACGCGCCCTGACGGGCTTGTCTGCTCCCGGCATCCGCTTACAGACAAG
CTGTGACCGTCACCGGGAGCTGCATGTGTCAGAGGTTTTCACCGTCATCACCGAAACGCGCGAGGCAGGG
TGCCTTGATGTGGGCGCCGGCGGTCGAGTGGCGACGGCGCGGCTTGTCCGCGCCCTGGTAGATTGCCTGG
CCGTAGGCCAGCCATTTTTGAGCGGCCAGCGGCCGCGATAGGCCGACGCGAAGCGGCGGGGCGTAGGGAG
CGCAGCGACCGAAGGGTAGGCGCTTTTTGCAGCTCTTCGGCTGTGCGCTGGCCAGACAGTTATGCACAGG
CCAGGCGGGTTTTAAGAGTTTTAATAAGTTTTAAAGAGTTTTAGGCGGAAAAATCGCCTTTTTTCTCTTT
TATATCAGTCACTTACATGTGTGACCGGTTCCCAATGTACGGCTTTGGGTTCCCAATGTACGGGTTCCGG
TTCCCAATGTACGGCTTTGGGTTCCCAATGTACGTGCTATCCACAGGAAAGAGTCCTTTTCGACCTTTTT
CCCCTGCTAGGGCAATTTGCCCTAGCATCTGCTCCGTACATTAGGAACCGGCGGATGCTTCGCCCTCGAT
CAGGTTGCGGTAGCGCATGACTAGGATCGGGCCAGCCTGCCCCGCCTCCTCCTTCAAATCGTACTCCGGC
AGGTCATTTGACCCGATCAGCTTGCGCACGGTGAAACAGAACTTCTTGAACTCTCCGGCGCTGCCACTGC
GTTCGTAGATCGTCTTGAACAACCATCTGGCTTCTGCCTTGCCTGCGGCGCGGCGTGCCAGGCGGTAGAG
AAAACGGCCGATGCCGGGATCGATCAAAAAGTAATCGGGGTGAACCGTCAGCACGTCCGGGTTCTTGCCT
TCTGTGATCTCGCGGTACATCCAATCAGCTAGCTCGATCTCGATGTACTCCGGCCGCCCGGTTTCGCTCT
TTACGATCTTGTAGCGGCTAATCAAGGCTTCACCCTCGGATACCGTCACCAGGCGGCCGTTCTTGGCCTT
CTTCGTACGCTGCATGGCAACGTGCGTGGTGTTTAACCGAATGCAGGTTTCTACCAGGTCGTCTTTCTGC
TTTCCGCCATCGGCTCGCCGGCAGAACTTGAGTACGTCCGCAACGTGTGGACGGAACACGCGGCCGGGCT
TGTCTCCCTTCCCTTCCCGGTATCGGTTCATGGATTCGGTTAGATGGGAAACCGCCATCAGTACCAGGTC
GTAATCCCACACACTGGCCATGCCGGCCGGCCCTGCGGAAACCTCTACGTGCCCGTCTGGAAGCTCGTAG
CGGATCACCTCGCCAGCTCGTCGGTCACGCTTCGACAGACGGAAAACGGCCACGTCCATGATGCTGCGAC
TATCGCGGGTGCCCACGTCATAGAGCATCGGAACGAAAAAATCTGGTTGCTCGTCGCCCTTGGGCGGCTT
CCTAATCGACGGCGCACCGGCTGCCGGCGGTTGCCGGGATTCTTTGCGGATTCGATCAGCGGCCGCTTGC
CACGATTCACCGGGGCGTGCTTCTGCCTCGATGCGTTGCCGCTGGGCGGCCTGCGCGGCCTTCAACTTCT
CCACCAGGTCATCACCCAGCGCCGCGCCGATTTGTACCGGGCCGGATGGTTTGCGACCGCTCACGCCGAT
TCCTCGGGCTTGGGGGTTCCAGTGCCATTGCAGGGCCGGCAGGCAACCCAGCCGCTTACGCCTGGCCAAC
CGCCCGTTCCTCCACACATGGGGCATTCCACGGCGTCGGTGCCTGGTTGTTCTTGATTTTCCATGCCGCC
TCCTTTAGCCGCTAAAATTCATCTACTCATTTATTCATTTGCTCATTTACTCTGGTAGCTGCGCGATGTA
TTCAGATAGCAGCTCGGTAATGGTCTTGCCTTGGCGTACCGCGTACATCTTCAGCTTGGTGTGATCCTCC
GCCGGCAACTGAAAGTTGACCCGCTTCATGGCTGGCGTGTCTGCCAGGCTGGCCAACGTTGCAGCCTTGC
TGCTGCGTGCGCTCGGACGGCCGGCACTTAGCGTGTTTGTGCTTTTGCTCATTTTCTCTTTACCTCATTA
ACTCAAATGAGTTTTGATTTAATTTCAGCGGCCAGCGCCTGGACCTCGCGGGCAGCGTCGCCCTCGGGTT
CTGATTCAAGAACGGTTGTGCCGGCGGCGGCAGTGCCTGGGTAGCTCACGCGCTGCGTGATACGGGACTC
AAGAATGGGCAGCTCGTACCCGGCCAGCGCCTCGGCAACCTCACCGCCGATGCGCGTGCCTTTGATCGCC
CGCGACACGACAAAGGCCGCTTGTAGCCTTCCATCCGTGACCTCAATGCGCTGCTTAACCAGCTCCACCA
GGTCGGCGGTGGCCCATATGTCGTAAGGGCTTGGCTGCACCGGAATCAGCACGAAGTCGGCTGCCTTGAT
CGCGGACACAGCCAAGTCCGCCGCCTGGGGCGCTCCGTCGATCACTACGAAGTCGCGCCGGCCGATGGCC
TTCACGTCGCGGTCAATCGTCGGGCGGTCGATGCCGACAACGGTTAGCGGTTGATCTTCCCGCACGGCCG
CCCAATCGCGGGCACTGCCCTGGGGATCGGAATCGACTAACAGAACATCGGCCCCGGCGAGTTGCAGGGC
GCGGGCTAGATGGGTTGCGATGGTCGTCTTGCCTGACCCGCCTTTCTGGTTAAGTACAGCGATAACCTTC
ATGCGTTCCCCTTGCGTATTTGTTTATTTACTCATCGCATCATATACGCAGCGACCGCATGACGCAAGCT
GTTTTACTCAAATACACATCACCTTTTTAGACGGCGGCGCTCGGTTTCTTCAGCGGCCAAGCTGGCCGGC
CAGGCCGCCAGCTTGGCATCAGACAAACCGGCCAGGATTTCATGCAGCCGCACGGTTGAGAGGTGCGCGG
GCGGCTCGAACACGTACCCGGCCGCGATCATCTCCGCCTCGATCTCTTCGGTAATGAAAAACGGTTCGTC
CTGGCCGTCCTGGTGCGGTTTCATGCTTGTTCCTCTTGGCGTTCATTCTCGGCGGCCGCCAGGGCGTCGG
CCTCGGTCAATGCGTCCTCACGGAAGGCACCGCGCCGCCTGGCCTCGGTGGGCGTCACTTCCTCGCTGCG
CTCAAGTGCGCGGTACAGGGTCGAGCGATGCACGCCAAGCAGTGCAGCCGCCTCTTTCACGGTGCGGCCT
TCCTGGTCGATCAGCTCGCGGGCGTGCGCGATCTGTGCCGGGGTGAGGGTAGGGCGGGGGCCAAACTTCA
CGCCTCGGGCCTTGGCGGCCTCGCGCCCGCTCCGGGTGCGGTCGATGATTAGGGAACGCTCGAACTCGGC
AATGCCGGCGAA
